Addgene plasmid #51294: HBV 1.2-mer WT replicon
Purpose: containing 1.2 units of the HBV genome (subtype ayw)
Depositing lab: Wang-Shick Ryu. Depositing organization: Yonsei University. Publication: Stimulation of hepatitis B virus genome replication by HBx is linked to both nuclear and cytoplasmic HBx expression. Cha MY, Ryu DK, Jung HS, Chang HE, Ryu WS. J Gen Virol. 2009 Apr;90(Pt 4):978-86. doi: 10.1099/vir.0.009928-0. Epub 2009 Mar 4. PubMed 19264639.
Backbone
  Vector backbone: pGEM-4Z
  Backbone manufacturer: Promega
  Total vector size (bp): 5971
Growth in bacteria
  Bacterial resistance: Ampicillin, 100 μg/mL
  Growth temperature: 37°C
  Growth strain: DH5alpha
  Copy number: Unknown
Gene/Insert
  Gene/Insert name: 1.2 units of the HBV genome
  Species: Hepatitis B virus
  GenBank ID: V01460 V01460
  Cloning method: Unknown
  Sequencing primers: 5′ pQE-Fwd (5'-CCCGAAAAGTGCCACCTG-3'); 3′ M13-rev
Terms and licenses: Academic/Nonprofit Terms; Industry Terms: Not Available to Industry
Depositor comments: Please note- Plasmid 51294: HBV 1.2-mer WT replicon should be handled under BSL-2 conditions. Vaccination is highly recommended for researchers working with this plasmid.
How to cite: HBV 1.2-mer WT replicon was a gift from Wang-Shick Ryu (Addgene plasmid # 51294)
