[The description below was written by a language model from this plasmid's Addgene catalogue record and pLannotate feature annotations shown in this document.]
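Description:
HBV 1.2-mer WT replicon is a 5,971 bp plasmid that carries a greater-than-genome-length (1.2 unit) copy of the wild-type hepatitis B virus genome, subtype ayw (genotype D), cloned into the small bacterial cloning vector pGEM-4Z. The backbone supplies a high-copy ColE1/pUC-type origin of replication and a β-lactamase gene under its own promoter for ampicillin selection in E. coli. It also retains a T7 promoter and remnants of the lac promoter/operator region next to the insert. No heterologous mammalian promoter is annotated, which suggests that viral transcription relies on HBV's own promoters and enhancers, although the record does not say this explicitly.

The feature table shows the terminal redundancy expected of an overlength HBV construct. A partial X reading frame followed by the complete precore/core frame lies at the upstream end of the insert. The pre-S2/S surface antigen frame and the HBV post-transcriptional regulatory element follow, and then come a second, full-length X frame, an epsilon encapsidation signal and a short core fragment at the downstream end. The polymerase frame is not annotated but would be contained in a full genome unit. The duplication of the X/core region allows the terminally redundant pregenomic RNA to be transcribed from a linear plasmid template. In the viral life cycle, epsilon directs packaging of that RNA into capsids for reverse transcription.

Constructs of this kind are transfected into cultured cells to study HBV gene expression and genome replication. The associated publication concerns stimulation of replication by HBx, and this plasmid presumably served as the wild-type reference there. The depositor notes that it can give rise to replicating virus and calls for appropriate biosafety precautions.
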