Features (pLannotate 1.2.2; 15 found; start..end, strand, type, name):
      2..463     +  CDS            X: X_HBVD3 - Experimental evidence at protein level: Swiss-Prot protein existence level 1. Multifunctional protein that plays a role in silencing host antiviral defenses and promoting viral transcription. Does not seem to be essential for HBV infection. May be directly involved in development of cirrhosis and liver cancer (hepatocellular carcinoma). Most of cytosolic activities involve modulation of cytosolic calcium. The effect on apoptosis is controversial depending on the cell types in which the studies have been conducted. May induce apoptosis by localizing in mitochondria and causing loss of
    474..534     +  ncRNA          HBV epsilon (sequence partly withheld): Accession: RF01047 - HBV RNA encapsidation signal epsilon
    529..633     +  CDS            C (fragment) (sequence partly withheld): CAPSD_HBVD3 - Experimental evidence at protein level: Swiss-Prot protein existence level 1. Encapsidates hepatitis delta genome. From Hepatitis B virus genotype D subtype ayw (isolate France/Tiollais/1979) (HBV-D).
    641..659     -  promoter       T7 promoter: promoter for bacteriophage T7 RNA polymerase
    702..718     -  protein_bind   lac operator: The lac repressor binds to the lac operator to inhibit transcription in E. coli. This inhibition can be relieved by adding lactose or isopropyl-β-D-thiogalactopyranoside (IPTG). lac repressor encoded by lacI
    726..756     -  promoter       lac promoter: promoter for the E. coli lac operon
    771..792     -  protein_bind   CAP binding site: CAP binding activates transcription in the presence of cAMP. E. coli catabolite activator protein
    805..897     -  CDS            lacI (fragment): lac repressor; lacI; The lac repressor binds to the lac operator to inhibit transcription in E. coli. This inhibition can be relieved by adding lactose or isopropyl-β-D-thiogalactopyranoside (IPTG).
   1080..1668    -  rep_origin     ori: high-copy-number ColE1/pMB1/pBR322/pUC origin of replication
   1839..2699    -  CDS            AmpR: β-lactamase; bla; confers resistance to ampicillin, carbenicillin, and related antibiotics
   2700..2804    -  promoter       AmpR promoter: bla
   2830..3252    +  CDS            X (fragment): X_HBVD3 - Experimental evidence at protein level: Swiss-Prot protein existence level 1. Multifunctional protein that plays a role in silencing host antiviral defenses and promoting viral transcription. Does not seem to be essential for HBV infection. May be directly involved in development of cirrhosis and liver cancer (hepatocellular carcinoma). Most of cytosolic activities involve modulation of cytosolic calcium. The effect on apoptosis is controversial depending on the cell types in which the studies have been conducted. May induce apoptosis by localizing in mitochondria and causing loss of
   3231..3866    +  CDS            C (sequence partly withheld): HBEAG_HBVD3 - Experimental evidence at protein level: Swiss-Prot protein existence level 1. May regulate immune response to the intracellular capsid in acting as a T-cell tolerogen, by having an immunoregulatory effect which prevents destruction of infected cells by cytotoxic T-cells. This immune regulation may predispose to chronicity during perinatal infections and prevent severe liver injury during adult infections. From Hepatitis B virus genotype D subtype ayw (isolate France/Tiollais/1979) (HBV-D).
   4589..5434    +  CDS            HBsAg (pre-S2/S) (sequence partly withheld): middle (pre-S2/S) envelope protein of hepatitis B virus hepatitis B surface antigen
   5749..36      +  ncRNA          HBV PRE 1151-1410 (across the origin): Accession: RF02816 - Hepatitis B virus post-transcriptional regulatory element 1151-1410
>Addgene plasmid #51294 | HBV 1.2-mer WT replicon | depositor full sequence | sequence record 78018 | full sequence
CATGGCTGCTAGGCTGTGCTGCCAACTGGATCCTGCGCGGGACGTCCTTTGTTTACGTCCCGTCGGCGCT
GAATCCTGCGGACGACCCTTCTCGGGGTCGCTTGGGACTCTCTCGTCCCCTTCTCCGTCTGCCGTTCCGA
CCGACCACGGGGCGCACCTCTCTTTACGCGGACTCCCCGTCTGTGCCTTCTCATCTGCCGGACCGTGTGC
ACTTCGCTTCACCTCTGCACGTCGCATGGAGACCACCGTGAACGCCCACCAAATATTGCCCAAGGTCTTA
CATAAGAGGACTCTTGGACTCTCAGCAATGTCAACGACCGACCTTGAGGCATACTTCAAAGACTGTTTGT
TTAAAGACTGGGAGGAGTTGGGGGAGGAGATTAGGTTAAAGGTCTTTGTACTAGGAGGCTGTAGGCATAA
ATTGGTCTGCGCACCAGCACCATGCAACTTTTTCACCTCTGCCTAATCATCTCTTGTTCATGTCCTACTG
TTCAAGCCTCCAAGCTGTGCCTTGGGTGGCTTTGGGGC
[101 nt withheld, positions 529-629]
AAGCTTGTCTCCCTATAGTGAGTCGTATTAGAGCTTGGCGTAATCATGGTCATAGCTGTTTCCTGTGTGA
AATTGTTATCCGCTCACAATTCCACACAACATACGAGCCGGAAGCATAAAGTGTAAAGCCTGGGGTGCCT
AATGAGTGAGCTAACTCACATTAATTGCGTTGCGCTCACTGCCCGCTTTCCAGTCGGGAAACCTGTCGTG
CCAGCTGCATTAATGAATCGGCCAACGCGCGGGGAGAGGCGGTTTGCGTATTGGGCGCTCTTCCGCTTCC
TCGCTCACTGACTCGCTGCGCTCGGTCGTTCGGCTGCGGCGAGCGGTATCAGCTCACTCAAAGGCGGTAA
TACGGTTATCCACAGAATCAGGGGATAACGCAGGAAAGAACATGTGAGCAAAAGGCCAGCAAAAGGCCAG
GAACCGTAAAAAGGCCGCGTTGCTGGCGTTTTTCCATAGGCTCCGCCCCCCTGACGAGCATCACAAAAAT
CGACGCTCAAGTCAGAGGTGGCGAAACCCGACAGGACTATAAAGATACCAGGCGTTTCCCCCTGGAAGCT
CCCTCGTGCGCTCTCCTGTTCCGACCCTGCCGCTTACCGGATACCTGTCCGCCTTTCTCCCTTCGGGAAG
CGTGGCGCTTTCTCATAGCTCACGCTGTAGGTATCTCAGTTCGGTGTAGGTCGTTCGCTCCAAGCTGGGC
TGTGTGCACGAACCCCCCGTTCAGCCCGACCGCTGCGCCTTATCCGGTAACTATCGTCTTGAGTCCAACC
CGGTAAGACACGACTTATCGCCACTGGCAGCAGCCACTGGTAACAGGATTAGCAGAGCGAGGTATGTAGG
CGGTGCTACAGAGTTCTTGAAGTGGTGGCCTAACTACGGCTACACTAGAAGAACAGTATTTGGTATCTGC
GCTCTGCTGAAGCCAGTTACCTTCGGAAAAAGAGTTGGTAGCTCTTGATCCGGCAAACAAACCACCGCTG
GTAGCGGTGGTTTTTTTGTTTGCAAGCAGCAGATTACGCGCAGAAAAAAAGGATCTCAAGAAGATCCTTT
GATCTTTTCTACGGGGTCTGACGCTCAGTGGAACGAAAACTCACGTTAAGGGATTTTGGTCATGAGATTA
TCAAAAAGGATCTTCACCTAGATCCTTTTAAATTAAAAATGAAGTTTTAAATCAATCTAAAGTATATATG
AGTAAACTTGGTCTGACAGTTACCAATGCTTAATCAGTGAGGCACCTATCTCAGCGATCTGTCTATTTCG
TTCATCCATAGTTGCCTGACTCCCCGTCGTGTAGATAACTACGATACGGGAGGGCTTACCATCTGGCCCC
AGTGCTGCAATGATACCGCGAGACCCACGCTCACCGGCTCCAGATTTATCAGCAATAAACCAGCCAGCCG
GAAGGGCCGAGCGCAGAAGTGGTCCTGCAACTTTATCCGCCTCCATCCAGTCTATTAATTGTTGCCGGGA
AGCTAGAGTAAGTAGTTCGCCAGTTAATAGTTTGCGCAACGTTGTTGCCATTGCTACAGGCATCGTGGTG
TCACGCTCGTCGTTTGGTATGGCTTCATTCAGCTCCGGTTCCCAACGATCAAGGCGAGTTACATGATCCC
CCATGTTGTGCAAAAAAGCGGTTAGCTCCTTCGGTCCTCCGATCGTTGTCAGAAGTAAGTTGGCCGCAGT
GTTATCACTCATGGTTATGGCAGCACTGCATAATTCTCTTACTGTCATGCCATCCGTAAGATGCTTTTCT
GTGACTGGTGAGTACTCAACCAAGTCATTCTGAGAATAGTGTATGCGGCGACCGAGTTGCTCTTGCCCGG
CGTCAATACGGGATAATACCGCGCCACATAGCAGAACTTTAAAAGTGCTCATCATTGGAAAACGTTCTTC
GGGGCGAAAACTCTCAAGGATCTTACCGCTGTTGAGATCCAGTTCGATGTAACCCACTCGTGCACCCAAC
TGATCTTCAGCATCTTTTACTTTCACCAGCGTTTCTGGGTGAGCAAAAACAGGAAGGCAAAATGCCGCAA
AAAAGGGAATAAGGGCGACACGGAAATGTTGAATACTCATACTCTTCCTTTTTCAATATTATTGAAGCAT
TTATCAGGGTTATTGTCTCATGAGCGGATACATATTTGAATGTATTTAGAAAAATAAACAAATAGGGGTT
CCGCGCACATTTCCCCGAAAAGTGCCACCTGACGTCCTTTGTTTACGTCCCGTCGGCGCTGAATCCTGCG
GACGACCCTTCTCGGGGTCGCTTGGGACTCTCTCGTCCCCTTCTCCGTCTGCCGTTCCGACCGACCACGG
GGCGCACCTCTCTTTACGCGGACTCCCCGTCTGTGCCTTCTCATCTGCCGGACCGTGTGCACTTCGCTTC
ACCTCTGCACGTCGCATGGAGACCACCGTGAACGCCCACCAAATATTGCCCAAGGTCTTACATAAGAGGA
CTCTTGGACTCTCAGCAATGTCAACGACCGACCTTGAGGCATACTTCAAAGACTGTTTGTTTAAAGACTG
GGAGGAGTTGGGGGAGGAGATTAGGTTAAAGGTCTTTGTACTAGGAGGCTGTAGGCATAAATTGGTCTGC
GCACCAGCACCATGCAACTTTTTCACCTCTGCCTAATCATCTCTTGTTCATGTCCTACTGTTCAAGCCTC
CAAGCTGTGCCTTGGGTGGCTTTGGGGC
[549 nt withheld, positions 3318-3866]
TAGTATTCCTTGGACTCATAAGGTGGGGAACTTTACTGGGCTTTATTCTTCTACTGTACCTGTCTTTAAT
CCTCATTGGAAAACACCATCTTTTCCTAATATACATTTACACCAAGACATTATCAAAAAATGTGAACAGT
TTGTAGGCCCACTCACAGTTAATGAGAAAAGAAGATTGCAATTGATTATGCCTGCCAGGTTTTATCCAAA
GGTTACCAAATATTTACCATTGGATAAGGGTATTAAACCTTATTATCCAGAACATCTAGTTAATCATTAC
TTCCAAACTAGACACTATTTACACACTCTATGGAAGGCGGGTATATTATATAAGAGAGAAACAACACATA
GCGCCTCATTTTGTGGGTCACCATATTCTTGGGAACAAGATCTACAGCATGGGGCAGAATCTTTCCACCA
GCAATCCTCTGGGATTCTTTCCCGACCACCAGTTGGATCCAGCCTTCAGAGCAAACACCGCAAATCCAGA
TTGGGACTTCAATCCCAACAAGGACACCTGGCCAGACGCCAACAAGGTAGGAGCTGGAGCATTCGGGCTG
GGTTTCACCCCACCGCACGGAGGCCTTTTGGGGTGGAGCCCTCAGGCTCAGGGCATACTACAAACTTTGC
CAGCAAATCCGCCTCCTGCCTCCACCAATCGCCAGTCAGGAAGGCAGCCTACCCCGCTGTCTCCACCTTT
GAGAAACACTCATCCTCAGGCCATGCAGTGGAATTCCACAACCTTCCACCAAACTCTGCAAGATCCCAGA
GTGAGAGGCCTGTATTTCCCTGCTGGTGGCTCCAGTTCAGGAACAGTAAACCCTGTTCTGACTACTGCCT
CTCCCTTATCGTCAATCTTCTCGAGGATTGGGGACCCTGCGCTGAACATGGAGAACATCACATCAGGATT
CCTAGGACCCCTTCTCGTGTTACAGGCGGGGTTTTTCTTGTTGACAAGAATCCTCACAATACCGCAGAGT
CTAGACTCGTGGTGGACTTCTCTCAATTTTCTAGGGGGAACTACCGTGTGTCTTGGCCAAAATTCGCAGT
CCCCAACCTCCAATCACTCACCAACCTCTTGTCCTCCAACTTGTCCTGGTTAT
[294 nt withheld, positions 4970-5263]
TCCTGGCTCAGTTTACTAGTGCCATTTGTTCAGTGGTTCGTAGGGCTTTCCCCCACTGTTTGGCTTTCAG
TTATATGGATGATGTGGTATTGGGGGCCAAGTCTGTACAGCATCTTGAGTCCCTTTTTACCGCTGTTACC
AATTTTCTTTTGTCTTTGGGTATACATTTAAACCCTAACAAAACAAAGAGATGGGGTTACTCTCTAAATT
TTATGGGTTATGTCATTGGATGTTATGGGTCCTTGCCACAAGAACACATCATACAAAAAATCAAAGAATG
TTTTAGAAAACTTCCTATTAACAGGCCTATTGATTGGAAAGTATGTCAACGAATTGTGGGTCTTTTGGGT
TTTGCTGCCCCTTTTACACAATGTGGTTATCCTGCGTTGATGCCTTTGTATGCATGTATTCAATCTAAGC
AGGCTTTCACTTTCTCGCCAACTTACAAGGCCTTTCTGTGTAAACAATACCTGAACCTTTACCCCGTTGC
CCGGCAACGGCCAGGTCTGTGCCAAGTGTTTGCTGACGCAACCCCCACTGGCTGGGGCTTGGTCATGGGC
CATCAGCGCATGCGTGGAACCTTTTCGGCTCCTCTGCCGATCCATACTGCGGAACTCCTAGCCGCTTGTT
TTGCTCGCAGCAGGTCTGGAGCAAACATTATCGGGACTGATAACTCTGTTGTCCTATCCCGCAAATATAC
ATCGTTTC
