>Addgene plasmid #51294 | HBV 1.2-mer WT replicon | addgene partial sequence | sequence record 79562 | pQE-fwd 5'-CCCGAAAAGTGCCACCTG-3'
ATCCTGCGGACGACCCTTCTCGGGGTCGCTTGGGACTCTCTCGTCCCCTTCTCCGTCTGCCGTTCCGACC
GACCACGGGGCGCACCTCTCTTTACGCGGACTCCCCGTCTGTGCCTTCTCATCTGCCGGACCGTGTGCAC
TTCGCTTCACCTCTGCACGTCGCATGGAGACCACCGTGAACGCCCACCAAATATTGCCCAAGGTCTTACA
TAAGAGGACTCTTGGACTCTCAGCAATGTCAACGACCGACCTTGAGGCATACTTCAAAGACTGTTTGTTT
AAAGACTGGGAGGAGTTGGGGGAGGAGATTAGGTTAAAGGTCTTTGTACTAGGAGGCTGTAGGCATAAAT
TGGTCTGCGCACCAGCACCATGCAACTTTTTCACCTCTGCCTAATCATCTCTTGTTCATGTCCTACTGTT
CAAGCCTCCAAGCTGTGCCTTGGGTGGCTTTGGGGC
[459 nt withheld, positions 457-915]
